Addgene plasmid #141558: TFORF0240
Purpose: Lentiviral vector for overexpressing the MYCL transcription factor ORF with a unique 24-bp barcode. Barcodes facilitate identification of transcription factors in pooled screens.
Depositing lab: Feng Zhang. Depositing organization: Broad Institute. Publication: A transcription factor atlas of directed differentiation. Joung J, Ma S, Tay T, Geiger-Schuller KR, Kirchgatterer PC, Verdine VK, Guo B, Arias-Garcia MA, Allen WE, Singh A, Kuksenko O, Abudayyeh OO, Gootenberg JS, Fu Z, Macrae RK, Buenrostro JD, Regev A, Zhang F. Cell. 2023 Jan 5;186(1):209-229.e26. doi: 10.1016/j.cell.2022.11.026. PubMed 36608654.
Backbone
  Vector backbone: pLX_TRC317
  Backbone manufacturer: Broad Institute Genetic Perturbation Platform
  Backbone size w/o insert (bp): 8264
  Vector type: Mammalian Expression, Lentiviral
  Selectable markers: Puromycin
Growth in bacteria
  Bacterial resistance: Ampicillin, 100 μg/mL
  Growth temperature: 37°C
  Growth strain: NEB Stable
  Copy number: High Copy
Gene/Insert
  Gene/Insert name: MYCL
  Species: H. sapiens (human)
  Insert size (bp): 812
  Entrez Gene: MYCL (a.k.a. L-Myc, LMYC, MYCL1, bHLHe38)
  Promoter: EF1a
  Cloning method: Unknown
  Sequencing primers: 5′ GGGTGGAGACTGAAGTTAGGCCAG; 3′ CACATAGCGTAAAAGGAGCAACATAG
Terms and licenses: Academic/Nonprofit Terms; Industry Terms: Not Available to Industry
Depositor comments: NM_005376,ENST00000372815 . The transcription factor ORF portion of this plasmid was synthesized by Genewiz. Please test multiple small colonies in case of plasmid recombination. To make this collection available in a timely manner, a portion of this collection was not fully sequenced by Addgene. If an Addgene verified full plasmid sequence is not available, please contact us prior to placing an order to request the full sequence.
How to cite: TFORF0240 was a gift from Feng Zhang (Addgene plasmid # 141558 ; http://n2t.net/addgene:141558 ; RRID:Addgene_141558)
