[The description below was written by a language model from this plasmid's Addgene catalogue record and pLannotate feature annotations shown in this document.]
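Description:
TFORF0240 is a third-generation-style, self-inactivating HIV-1 lentiviral expression plasmid built on the pLX_TRC317 backbone. It is designed to overexpress the human transcription factor MYCL (L-Myc) in mammalian cells. In bacteria it is maintained through a high-copy ColE1/pUC-type origin and selected with ampicillin via the β-lactamase gene. An f1 origin and remnants of a lac/lacZα cloning region flanked by T7 and T3 promoters also lie in the plasmid backbone. The depositor notes that the plasmid can recombine, which is a common issue with LTR-containing vectors.

The viral genome is transcribed from an RSV promoter fused to a truncated 5' LTR. It carries the Ψ packaging signal with a partial gag sequence, the Rev response element for Rev-dependent nuclear export, a cPPT/CTS, and a ΔU3 3' LTR followed by an SV40 polyadenylation signal. Two expression units sit between the LTRs. An SV40 early promoter/origin drives puromycin N-acetyltransferase, which allows selection of transduced cells. A full EF-1α promoter drives the MYCL ORF, and a WPRE downstream enhances transcript expression. The annotation matches only about 500 bp of the catalogued 812 bp insert to the MYCL reference protein. The rest of the insert is not annotated, and the record does not explain the difference beyond citing a specific transcript isoform.

According to the catalogue entry, the construct carries a unique 24-bp barcode, but the feature table does not annotate it. A short U6 promoter fragment lies between the ORF and the WPRE, and its function is not stated. The plasmid belongs to a barcoded transcription factor ORF collection. The barcodes allow each factor to be identified in pooled overexpression screens, such as those for directed differentiation.
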