Features (pLannotate 1.2.2; 31 found; start..end, strand, type, name):
      5..231     +  promoter       RSV promoter: Rous sarcoma virus enhancer/promoter
    232..412     +  LTR            5' LTR (truncated): truncated 5' long terminal repeat (LTR) from HIV-1
    459..584     +  misc_feature   HIV-1 Ψ: packaging signal of human immunodeficiency virus type 1
    568..931     +  CDS            HIV-1 gag (fragment): gag protein from human immunodeficiency virus 1; gag
   1077..1310    +  misc_feature   RRE: The Rev response element (RRE) of HIV-1 allows for Rev-dependent mRNA export from the nucleus to the cytoplasm.
   1687..1713    +  CDS            Rev (fragment): human immunodeficiency virus 1 (HIV-1) Rev protein; rev; enhances nuclear export of unspliced and incompletely spliced viral mRNAs
   1720..1743    +  promoter       SV40 promoter (fragment): SV40 early promoter
   1744..1815    +  promoter       SV40 promoter (fragment): SV40 enhancer and early promoter
   1839..1974    +  rep_origin     SV40 ori: SV40 origin of replication
   2020..2616    +  CDS            PuroR (fragment): puromycin N-acetyltransferase; pac from Streptomyces; confers resistance to puromycin
   2665..2782    +  misc_feature   cPPT/CTS: central polypurine tract and central termination sequence of HIV-1
   2847..2913    +  CDS            small t antigen (fragment): SV40 (simian virus 40) small t antigen
   2920..4098    +  promoter       EF-1α promoter: strong constitutive promoter for human elongation factor EF-1α
   4205..4699    +  CDS            MYCL (fragment): MYCL_HUMAN - Also known as BHLHE38, LMYC, MYCL1. Experimental evidence at protein level: Swiss-Prot protein existence level 1. From Homo sapiens (Human).
   4838..4891    +  promoter       U6 promoter (fragment): RNA polymerase III promoter for human U6 snRNA
   4933..5521    +  misc_feature   WPRE: woodchuck hepatitis virus posttranscriptional regulatory element
   5572..5591    +  misc_feature   cPPT/CTS (fragment): central polypurine tract and central termination sequence of HIV-1
   5593..5826    +  LTR            3' LTR (ΔU3): self-inactivating 3' long terminal repeat (LTR) from HIV-1
   5904..6025    +  polyA_signal   SV40 poly(A) signal: SV40 polyadenylation signal
   6065..6200    +  rep_origin     SV40 ori: SV40 origin of replication
   6221..6239    -  promoter       T7 promoter: promoter for bacteriophage T7 RNA polymerase
   6247..6402    +  CDS            lacZα (fragment): LacZα fragment of β-galactosidase; lacZ fragment
   6407..6835    +  rep_origin     f1 ori (sequence partly withheld): f1 bacteriophage origin of replication; arrow indicates direction of (+) strand synthesis
   6888..6992    +  promoter       AmpR promoter: bla
   6993..7853    +  CDS            AmpR: β-lactamase; bla; confers resistance to ampicillin, carbenicillin, and related antibiotics
   8024..8612    +  rep_origin     ori: high-copy-number ColE1/pMB1/pBR322/pUC origin of replication
   8795..8887    +  CDS            lacI (fragment): lac repressor; lacI; The lac repressor binds to the lac operator to inhibit transcription in E. coli. This inhibition can be relieved by adding lactose or isopropyl-β-D-thiogalactopyranoside (IPTG).
   8900..8921    +  protein_bind   CAP binding site: CAP binding activates transcription in the presence of cAMP. E. coli catabolite activator protein
   8936..8966    +  promoter       lac promoter: promoter for the E. coli lac operon
   8974..8990    +  protein_bind   lac operator: The lac repressor binds to the lac operator to inhibit transcription in E. coli. This inhibition can be relieved by adding lactose or isopropyl-β-D-thiogalactopyranoside (IPTG). lac repressor encoded by lacI
   9035..9053    +  promoter       T3 promoter: promoter for bacteriophage T3 RNA polymerase
>Addgene plasmid #141558 | TFORF0240 | depositor full sequence | sequence record 276810 | Full Sequence
TTAATGTAGTCTTATGCAATACTCTTGTAGTCTTGCAACATGGTAACGATGAGTTAGCAACATGCCTTAC
AAGGAGAGAAAAAGCACCGTGCATGCCGATTGGTGGAAGTAAGGTGGTACGATCGTGCCTTATTAGGAAG
GCAACAGACGGGTCTGACATGGATTGGACGAACCACTGAATTGCCGCATTGCAGAGATATTGTATTTAAG
TGCCTAGCTCGATACATAAACGGGTCTCTCTGGTTAGACCAGATCTGAGCCTGGGAGCTCTCTGGCTAAC
TAGGGAACCCACTGCTTAAGCCTCAATAAAGCTTGCCTTGAGTGCTTCAAGTAGTGTGTGCCCGTCTGTT
GTGTGACTCTGGTAACTAGAGATCCCTCAGACCCTTTTAGTCAGTGTGGAAAATCTCTAGCAGTGGCGCC
CGAACAGGGACTTGAAAGCGAAAGGGAAACCAGAGGAGCTCTCTCGACGCAGGACTCGGCTTGCTGAAGC
GCGCACGGCAAGAGGCGAGGGGCGGCGACTGGTGAGTACGCCAAAAATTTTGACTAGCGGAGGCTAGAAG
GAGAGAGATGGGTGCGAGAGCGTCAGTATTAAGCGGGGGAGAATTAGATCGCGATGGGAAAAAATTCGGT
TAAGGCCAGGGGGAAAGAAAAAATATAAATTAAAACATATAGTATGGGCAAGCAGGGAGCTAGAACGATT
CGCAGTTAATCCTGGCCTGTTAGAAACATCAGAAGGCTGTAGACAAATACTGGGACAGCTACAACCATCC
CTTCAGACAGGATCAGAAGAACTTAGATCATTATATAATACAGTAGCAACCCTCTATTGTGTGCATCAAA
GGATAGAGATAAAAGACACCAAGGAAGCTTTAGACAAGATAGAGGAAGAGCAAAACAAAAGTAAGACCAC
CGCACAGCAAGCGGCCGCTGATCTTCAGACCTGGAGGAGGAGATATGAGGGACAATTGGAGAAGTGAATT
ATATAAATATAAAGTAGTAAAAATTGAACCATTAGGAGTAGCACCCACCAAGGCAAAGAGAAGAGTGGTG
CAGAGAGAAAAAAGAGCAGTGGGAATAGGAGCTTTGTTCCTTGGGTTCTTGGGAGCAGCAGGAAGCACTA
TGGGCGCAGCGTCAATGACGCTGACGGTACAGGCCAGACAATTATTGTCTGGTATAGTGCAGCAGCAGAA
CAATTTGCTGAGGGCTATTGAGGCGCAACAGCATCTGTTGCAACTCACAGTCTGGGGCATCAAGCAGCTC
CAGGCAAGAATCCTGGCTGTGGAAAGATACCTAAAGGATCAACAGCTCCTGGGGATTTGGGGTTGCTCTG
GAAAACTCATTTGCACCACTGCTGTGCCTTGGAATGCTAGTTGGAGTAATAAATCTCTGGAACAGATTTG
GAATCACACGACCTGGATGGAGTGGGACAGAGAAATTAACAATTACACAAGCTTAATACACTCCTTAATT
GAAGAATCGCAAAACCAGCAAGAAAAGAATGAACAAGAATTATTGGAATTAGATAAATGGGCAAGTTTGT
GGAATTGGTTTAACATAACAAATTGGCTGTGGTATATAAAATTATTCATAATGATAGTAGGAGGCTTGGT
AGGTTTAAGAATAGTTTTTGCTGTACTTTCTATAGTGAATAGAGTTAGGCAGGGATATTCACCATTATCG
TTTCAGACCCACCTCCCAACCCCGAGGGGACCCATGCATTGCATCTCAATTAGTCAGCAACCAGGTGTGG
AAAGTCCCCAGGCTCCCCAGCAGGCAGAAGTATGCAAAGCATGCGTCTCAATTAGTCAGCAACCATAGTC
CCGCCCCTAACTCCGCCCATCCCGCCCCTAACTCCGCCCAGTTCCGCCCATTCTCCGCCCCATGGCTGAC
TAATTTTTTTTATTTATGCAGAGGCCGAGGCCGCCTCGGCCTCTGAGCTATTCCAGAAGTAGTGAGGAGG
CTTTTTTGGAGGCCTAGGCTTTTGCAAAAAGCTTTCTAGAGGTACCACCGGAGCTTACCATGACCGAGTA
CAAGCCCACGGTGCGCCTCGCCACCCGCGACGACGTCCCCAGGGCCGTACGCACCCTCGCCGCCGCGTTC
GCCGACTACCCCGCCACGCGCCACACCGTCGATCCGGACCGCCACATCGAGCGGGTCACCGAGCTGCAAG
AACTCTTCCTCACGCGCGTCGGGCTCGACATCGGCAAGGTGTGGGTCGCGGACGACGGCGCCGCCGTGGC
GGTCTGGACCACGCCGGAGAGCGTCGAAGCGGGGGCGGTGTTCGCCGAGATCGGCCCGCGCATGGCCGAG
TTGAGCGGTTCCCGGCTGGCCGCGCAGCAACAGATGGAAGGCCTCCTGGCGCCGCACCGGCCCAAGGAGC
CCGCGTGGTTCCTGGCCACCGTCGGCGTCTCGCCCGACCACCAGGGCAAGGGTCTGGGCAGCGCCGTCGT
GCTCCCCGGAGTGGAGGCGGCCGAGCGCGCCGGGGTGCCCGCCTTCCTGGAGACCTCCGCGCCCCGCAAC
CTCCCCTTCTACGAGCGGCTCGGCTTCACCGTCACCGCCGACGTCGAGGTGCCCGAAGGACCGCGCACCT
GGTGCATGACCCGCAAGCCCGGTGCCAGTTAACGAATTCTAGATCTTGAGACAAATGGCAGTATTCATCC
ACAATTTTAAAAGAAAAGGGGGGATTGGGGGGTACAGTGCAGGGGAAAGAATAGTAGACATAATAGCAAC
AGACATACAAACTAAAGAATTACAAAAACAAATTACAAAAATTCAAAATTTTCGGGTTTATTACAGGGAC
AGCAGAGATCCACTTTGGCGCCGGCTCGAGGCCTGCAGGTGCAAAGATGGATAAAGTTTTAAACAGAGAG
GAATCTTTGCAGCTAATGGACCTTCTAGGTCTTGAAAGGAGTGGGAATTGGCTCCGGTGCCCGTCAGTGG
GCAGAGCGCACATCGCCCACAGTCCCCGAGAAGTTGGGGGGAGGGGTCGGCAATTGAACCGGTGCCTAGA
GAAGGTGGCGCGGGGTAAACTGGGAAAGTGATGTCGTGTACTGGCTCCGCCTTTTTCCCGAGGGTGGGGG
AGAACCGTATATAAGTGCAGTAGTCGCCGTGAACGTTCTTTTTCGCAACGGGTTTGCCGCCAGAACACAG
GTAAGTGCCGTGTGTGGTTCCCGCGGGCCTGGCCTCTTTACGGGTTATGGCCCTTGCGTGCCTTGAATTA
CTTCCACCTGGCTGCAGTACGTGATTCTTGATCCCGAGCTTCGGGTTGGAAGTGGGTGGGAGAGTTCGAG
GCCTTGCGCTTAAGGAGCCCCTTCGCCTCGTGCTTGAGTTGAGGCCTGGCCTGGGCGCTGGGGCCGCCGC
GTGCGAATCTGGTGGCACCTTCGCGCCTGTCTCGCTGCTTTCGATAAGTCTCTAGCCATTTAAAATTTTT
GATGACCTGCTGCGACGCTTTTTTTCTGGCAAGATAGTCTTGTAAATGCGGGCCAAGATCTGCACACTGG
TATTTCGGTTTTTGGGGCCGCGGGCGGCGACGGGGCCCGTGCGTCCCAGCGCACATGTTCGGCGAGGCGG
GGCCTGCGAGCGCGGCCACCGAGAATCGGACGGGGGTAGTCTCAAGCTGGCCGGCCTGCTCTGGTGCCTG
GCCTCGCGCCGCCGTGTATCGCCCCGCCCTGGGCGGCAAGGCTGGCCCGGTCGGCACCAGTTGCGTGAGC
GGAAAGATGGCCGCTTCCCGGCCCTGCTGCAGGGAGCTCAAAATGGAGGACGCGGCGCTCGGGAGAGCGG
GCGGGTGAGTCACCCACACAAAGGAAAAGGGCCTTTCCGTCCTCAGCCGTCGCTTCATGTGACTCCACGG
AGTACCGGGCGCCGTCCAGGCACCTCGATTAGTTCTCGAGCTTTTGGAGTACGTCGTCTTTAGGTTGGGG
GGAGGGGTTTTATGCGATGGAGTTTCCCCACACTGAGTGGGTGGAGACTGAAGTTAGGCCAGCTTGGCAC
TTGATGTAATTCTCCTTGGAATTTGCCCTTTTTGAGTTTGGATCTTGGTTCATTCTCAAGCCTCAGACAG
TGGTTCAAAGTTTTTTTCTTCCATTTCAGGTGTCGTGAGGCTAGCACCGCCACCATGTGCGTGTGTGCTG
GCTGCCGGGCTGCCCCGAGCCGGCGGGGAGCCGGTCCGCTCCAGGTGGCGGGCGGCTGGAGCGAGGGAGC
GGACATGGACTACGACTCGTACCAGCACTATTTCTACGACTATGACTGCGGGGAGGATTTCTACCGCTCC
ACGGCGCCCAGCGAGGACATCTGGAAGAAATTCGAGCTGGTGCCATCGCCCCCCACGTCGCCGCCCTGGG
GCTTGGGTCCCGGCGCAGGGGACCCGGCCCCCGGGATTGGTCCCCCGGAGCCGTGGCCCGGAGGGTGCAC
CGGAGACGAAGCGGAATCCCGGGGCCACTCGAAAGGCTGGGGCAGGAACTACGCCTCCATCATACGCCGT
GACTGCATGTGGAGCGGCTTCTCGGCCCGGGAACGGCTGGAGAGAGCTGTGAGCGACCGGCTCGCTCCTG
GCGCGCCCCGGGGGAACCCGCCCAAGGCGTCCGCCGCCCCGGACTGCACTCCCAGCCTCGAAGCCGGCAA
CCCGGCGCCCGCCGCCCCCTGTCCGCTGGGCGAACCCAAGACCCAGGCCTGCTCCGGGTCCGAGAGCCCA
AGCGACTCGGGTAAGGACCTCCCCGAGCCATCCAAGAGGGGGCCACCCCATGGGTGGCCAAAGCTCTGCC
CCTGCCTGAGGTCAGGCATTGGCTCTTCTCAAGCTCTTGGGCCATCTCCGCCTCTCTTTGGCTAGTAATG
AACTAGTCCGTAACTTGAAAGTATTTCGATTTCTTGGCTTTATATATCTTGTGGAAAGGACGAGTGAAAC
TTGAGTAGTTGAATAGAACGCGTTAAGTCGACAATCAACCTCTGGATTACAAAATTTGTGAAAGATTGAC
TGGTATTCTTAACTATGTTGCTCCTTTTACGCTATGTGGATACGCTGCTTTAATGCCTTTGTATCATGCT
ATTGCTTCCCGTATGGCTTTCATTTTCTCCTCCTTGTATAAATCCTGGTTGCTGTCTCTTTATGAGGAGT
TGTGGCCCGTTGTCAGGCAACGTGGCGTGGTGTGCACTGTGTTTGCTGACGCAACCCCCACTGGTTGGGG
CATTGCCACCACCTGTCAGCTCCTTTCCGGGACTTTCGCTTTCCCCCTCCCTATTGCCACGGCGGAACTC
ATCGCCGCCTGCCTTGCCCGCTGCTGGACAGGGGCTCGGCTGTTGGGCACTGACAATTCCGTGGTGTTGT
CGGGGAAATCATCGTCCTTTCCTTGGCTGCTCGCCTGTGTTGCCACCTGGATTCTGCGCGGGACGTCCTT
CTGCTACGTCCCTTCGGCCCTCAATCCAGCGGACCTTCCTTCCCGCGGCCTGCTGCCGGCTCTGCGGCCT
CTTCCGCGTCTTCGCCTTCGCCCTCAGACGAGTCGGATCTCCCTTTGGGCCGCCTCCCCGCGTCGACTTT
AAGACCAATGACTTACAAGGCAGCTGTAGATCTTAGCCACTTTTTAAAAGAAAAGGGGGGACTGGAAGGG
CTAATTCACTCCCAACGAAGACAAGATCTGCTTTTTGCTTGTACTGGGTCTCTCTGGTTAGACCAGATCT
GAGCCTGGGAGCTCTCTGGCTAACTAGGGAACCCACTGCTTAAGCCTCAATAAAGCTTGCCTTGAGTGCT
TCAAGTAGTGTGTGCCCGTCTGTTGTGTGACTCTGGTAACTAGAGATCCCTCAGACCCTTTTAGTCAGTG
TGGAAAATCTCTAGCAGTACGTATAGTAGTTCATGTCATCTTATTATTCAGTATTTATAACTTGCAAAGA
AATGAATATCAGAGAGTGAGAGGAACTTGTTTATTGCAGCTTATAATGGTTACAAATAAAGCAATAGCAT
CACAAATTTCACAAATAAAGCATTTTTTTCACTGCATTCTAGTTGTGGTTTGTCCAAACTCATCAATGTA
TCTTATCATGTCTGGCTCTAGCTATCCCGCCCCTAACTCCGCCCATCCCGCCCCTAACTCCGCCCAGTTC
CGCCCATTCTCCGCCCCATGGCTGACTAATTTTTTTTATTTATGCAGAGGCCGAGGCCGCCTCGGCCTCT
GAGCTATTCCAGAAGTAGTGAGGAGGCTTTTTTGGAGGCCTAGGGACGTACCCAATTCGCCCTATAGTGA
GTCGTATTACGCGCGCTCACTGGCCGTCGTTTTACAACGTCGTGACTGGGAAAACCCTGGCGTTACCCAA
CTTAATCGCCTTGCAGCACATCCCCCTTTCGCCAGCTGGCGTAATAGCGAAGAGGCCCGCACCGATCGCC
CTTCCCAACAGTTGCGCAGCCTGAATGGCGAATGGG
[124 nt withheld, positions 6407-6530]
C
[91 nt withheld, positions 6532-6622]
A
[49 nt withheld, positions 6624-6672]
CCTTTGACGTTGGAGTCCACGTTCTTT
[37 nt withheld, positions 6700-6736]
ACCCTATCTCGGTCTATTCTTTTGATTTATAAGGGATTTTGCCGATTTCGGCCTATTGGTTAAAAAATGA
GCTGATTTAACAAAAATTTAACGCGAATTTTAACAAAATATTAACGCTTACAATTTAGGTGGCACTTTTC
GGGGAAATGTGCGCGGAACCCCTATTTGTTTATTTTTCTAAATACATTCAAATATGTATCCGCTCATGAG
ACAATAACCCTGATAAATGCTTCAATAATATTGAAAAAGGAAGAGTATGAGTATTCAACATTTCCGTGTC
GCCCTTATTCCCTTTTTTGCGGCATTTTGCCTTCCTGTTTTTGCTCACCCAGAAACGCTGGTGAAAGTAA
AAGATGCTGAAGATCAGTTGGGTGCACGAGTGGGTTACATCGAACTGGATCTCAACAGCGGTAAGATCCT
TGAGAGTTTTCGCCCCGAAGAACGTTTTCCAATGATGAGCACTTTTAAAGTTCTGCTATGTGGCGCGGTA
TTATCCCGTATTGACGCCGGGCAAGAGCAACTCGGTCGCCGCATACACTATTCTCAGAATGACTTGGTTG
AGTACTCACCAGTCACAGAAAAGCATCTTACGGATGGCATGACAGTAAGAGAATTATGCAGTGCTGCCAT
AACCATGAGTGATAACACTGCGGCCAACTTACTTCTGACAACGATCGGAGGACCGAAGGAGCTAACCGCT
TTTTTGCACAACATGGGGGATCATGTAACTCGCCTTGATCGTTGGGAACCGGAGCTGAATGAAGCCATAC
CAAACGACGAGCGTGACACCACGATGCCTGTAGCAATGGCAACAACGTTGCGCAAACTATTAACTGGCGA
ACTACTTACTCTAGCTTCCCGGCAACAATTAATAGACTGGATGGAGGCGGATAAAGTTGCAGGACCACTT
CTGCGCTCGGCCCTTCCGGCTGGCTGGTTTATTGCTGATAAATCTGGAGCCGGTGAGCGTGGGTCTCGCG
GTATCATTGCAGCACTGGGGCCAGATGGTAAGCCCTCCCGTATCGTAGTTATCTACACGACGGGGAGTCA
GGCAACTATGGATGAACGAAATAGACAGATCGCTGAGATAGGTGCCTCACTGATTAAGCATTGGTAACTG
TCAGACCAAGTTTACTCATATATACTTTAGATTGATTTAAAACTTCATTTTTAATTTAAAAGGATCTAGG
TGAAGATCCTTTTTGATAATCTCATGACCAAAATCCCTTAACGTGAGTTTTCGTTCCACTGAGCGTCAGA
CCCCGTAGAAAAGATCAAAGGATCTTCTTGAGATCCTTTTTTTCTGCGCGTAATCTGCTGCTTGCAAACA
AAAAAACCACCGCTACCAGCGGTGGTTTGTTTGCCGGATCAAGAGCTACCAACTCTTTTTCCGAAGGTAA
CTGGCTTCAGCAGAGCGCAGATACCAAATACTGTTCTTCTAGTGTAGCCGTAGTTAGGCCACCACTTCAA
GAACTCTGTAGCACCGCCTACATACCTCGCTCTGCTAATCCTGTTACCAGTGGCTGCTGCCAGTGGCGAT
AAGTCGTGTCTTACCGGGTTGGACTCAAGACGATAGTTACCGGATAAGGCGCAGCGGTCGGGCTGAACGG
GGGGTTCGTGCACACAGCCCAGCTTGGAGCGAACGACCTACACCGAACTGAGATACCTACAGCGTGAGCT
ATGAGAAAGCGCCACGCTTCCCGAAGGGAGAAAGGCGGACAGGTATCCGGTAAGCGGCAGGGTCGGAACA
GGAGAGCGCACGAGGGAGCTTCCAGGGGGAAACGCCTGGTATCTTTATAGTCCTGTCGGGTTTCGCCACC
TCTGACTTGAGCGTCGATTTTTGTGATGCTCGTCAGGGGGGCGGAGCCTATGGAAAAACGCCAGCAACGC
GGCCTTTTTACGGTTCCTGGCCTTTTGCTGGCCTTTTGCTCACATGTTCTTTCCTGCGTTATCCCCTGAT
TCTGTGGATAACCGTATTACCGCCTTTGAGTGAGCTGATACCGCTCGCCGCAGCCGAACGACCGAGCGCA
GCGAGTCAGTGAGCGAGGAAGCGGAAGAGCGCCCAATACGCAAACCGCCTCTCCCCGCGCGTTGGCCGAT
TCATTAATGCAGCTGGCACGACAGGTTTCCCGACTGGAAAGCGGGCAGTGAGCGCAACGCAATTAATGTG
AGTTAGCTCACTCATTAGGCACCCCAGGCTTTACACTTTATGCTTCCGGCTCGTATGTTGTGTGGAATTG
TGAGCGGATAACAATTTCACACAGGAAACAGCTATGACCATGATTACGCCAAGCGCGCAATTAACCCTCA
CTAAAGGGAACAAAAGCTGGAGCTGCAAGC
