>Addgene plasmid #141558 | TFORF0240 | depositor partial sequence | sequence record 276811 | Insert
ACCGCCACCATGTGCGTGTGTGCTGGCTGCCGGGCTGCCCCGAGCCGGCGGGGAGCCGGTCCGCTCCAGG
TGGCGGGCGGCTGGAGCGAGGGAGCGGACATGGACTACGACTCGTACCAGCACTATTTCTACGACTATGA
CTGCGGGGAGGATTTCTACCGCTCCACGGCGCCCAGCGAGGACATCTGGAAGAAATTCGAGCTGGTGCCA
TCGCCCCCCACGTCGCCGCCCTGGGGCTTGGGTCCCGGCGCAGGGGACCCGGCCCCCGGGATTGGTCCCC
CGGAGCCGTGGCCCGGAGGGTGCACCGGAGACGAAGCGGAATCCCGGGGCCACTCGAAAGGCTGGGGCAG
GAACTACGCCTCCATCATACGCCGTGACTGCATGTGGAGCGGCTTCTCGGCCCGGGAACGGCTGGAGAGA
GCTGTGAGCGACCGGCTCGCTCCTGGCGCGCCCCGGGGGAACCCGCCCAAGGCGTCCGCCGCCCCGGACT
GCACTCCCAGCCTCGAAGCCGGCAACCCGGCGCCCGCCGCCCCCTGTCCGCTGGGCGAACCCAAGACCCA
GGCCTGCTCCGGGTCCGAGAGCCCAAGCGACTCGGGTAAGGACCTCCCCGAGCCATCCAAGAGGGGGCCA
CCCCATGGGTGGCCAAAGCTCTGCCCCTGCCTGAGGTCAGGCATTGGCTCTTCTCAAGCTCTTGGGCCAT
CTCCGCCTCTCTTTGGCTAGTAATGAACTAGTCCGTAACTTGAAAGTATTTCGATTTCTTGGCTTTATAT
ATCTTGTGGAAAGGACGAGTGAAACTTGAGTAGTTGAATAGA
