>Addgene plasmid #141558 | TFORF0240 | depositor partial sequence | sequence record 276812 | Barcode
GTGAAACTTGAGTAGTTGAATAGA
