>Addgene plasmid #141558 | TFORF0240 | addgene partial sequence | sequence record 316540 | WPRE-R 5'-CATAGCGTAAAAGGAGCAACA-3'
TTGTAATCCAGAGGTTGATTGTCGACTTAACGCGTTCTATTCAACTACTCAAGTTTCACTCGTCCTTTCC
ACAAGATATATAAAGCCAAGAAATCGAAATACTTTCAAGTTACGGACTAGTTCATTACTAGCCAAAGAGA
GGCGGAGATGGCCCAAGAGCTTGAGAAGAGCCAATGCCTGACCTCAGGCAGGGGCAGAGCTTTGGCCACC
CATGGGGTGGCCCCCTCTTGGATGGCTCGGGGAGGTCCTTACCCGAGTCGCTTGGGCTCTCGGACCCGGA
GCAGGCCTGGGTCTTGGGTTCGCCCAGCGGACAGGGGGCGGCGGGCGCCGGGTTGCCGGCTTCGAGGCTG
GGAGTGCAGTCCGGGGCGGCGGACGCCTTGGGCGGGTTCCCCCGGGGCGCGCCAGGAGCGAGCCGGTCGC
TCACAGCTCTCTCCAGCCGTTCCCGGGCCGAGAAGCCGCTCCACATGCAGTCACGGCGTATGATGGAGGC
GTAGTTCCTGCCCCAGCCTTTCGAGTGGCCCCGGGATTCCGCTTCGTCTCCGGTGCACCCTCCGGGCCAC
GGCTCCGGGGGACCAATCCCGGGGGCCGGGTCCCCTGCGCCGGGACCCAAGCCCCAGGGCGGCGACGTGG
GGGGCGATG
